>Addgene plasmid #104435 | pLJC6-2XFLAG-TMEM192 | addgene full sequence | sequence record 214529 | Addgene NGS Result
TGTAGTCTTATGCAATACTCTTGTAGTCTTGCAACATGGTAACGATGAGTTAGCAACATGCCTTACAAGG
AGAGAAAAAGCACCGTGCATGCCGATTGGTGGAAGTAAGGTGGTACGATCGTGCCTTATTAGGAAGGCAA
CAGACGGGTCTGACATGGATTGGACGAACCACTGAATTGCCGCATTGCAGAGATATTGTATTTAAGTGCC
TAGCTCGATACATAAACGGGTCTCTCTGGTTAGACCAGATCTGAGCCTGGGAGCTCTCTGGCTAACTAGG
GAACCCACTGCTTAAGCCTCAATAAAGCTTGCCTTGAGTGCTTCAAGTAGTGTGTGCCCGTCTGTTGTGT
GACTCTGGTAACTAGAGATCCCTCAGACCCTTTTAGTCAGTGTGGAAAATCTCTAGCAGTGGCGCCCGAA
CAGGGACTTGAAAGCGAAAGGGAAACCAGAGGAGCTCTCTCGACGCAGGACTCGGCTTGCTGAAGCGCGC
ACGGCAAGAGGCGAGGGGCGGCGACTGGTGAGTACGCCAAAAATTTTGACTAGCGGAGGCTAGAAGGAGA
GAGATGGGTGCGAGAGCGTCAGTATTAAGCGGGGGAGAATTAGATCGCGATGGGAAAAAATTCGGTTAAG
GCCAGGGGGAAAGAAAAAATATAAATTAAAACATATAGTATGGGCAAGCAGGGAGCTAGAACGATTCGCA
GTTAATCCTGGCCTGTTAGAAACATCAGAAGGCTGTAGACAAATACTGGGACAGCTACAACCATCCCTTC
AGACAGGATCAGAAGAACTTAGATCATTATATAATACAGTAGCAACCCTCTATTGTGTGCATCAAAGGAT
AGAGATAAAAGACACCAAGGAAGCTTTAGACAAGATAGAGGAAGAGCAAAACAAAAGTAAGACCACCGCA
CAGCAAGCAGCAGCTGATCTTCAGACCTGGAGGAGGAGATATGAGGGACAATTGGAGAAGTGAATTATAT
AAATATAAAGTAGTAAAAATTGAACCATTAGGAGTAGCACCCACCAAGGCAAAGAGAAGAGTGGTGCAGA
GAGAAAAAAGAGCAGTGGGAATAGGAGCTTTGTTCCTTGGGTTCTTGGGAGCAGCAGGAAGCACTATGGG
CGCAGCGTCAATGACGCTGACGGTACAGGCCAGACAATTATTGTCTGGTATAGTGCAGCAGCAGAACAAT
TTGCTGAGGGCTATTGAGGCGCAACAGCATCTGTTGCAACTCACAGTCTGGGGCATCAAGCAGCTCCAGG
CAAGAATCCTGGCTGTGGAAAGATACCTAAAGGATCAACAGCTCCTGGGGATTTGGGGTTGCTCTGGAAA
ACTCATTTGCACCACTGCTGTGCCTTGGAATGCTAGTTGGAGTAATAAATCTCTGGAACAGATTTGGAAT
CACACGACCTGGATGGAGTGGGACAGAGAAATTAACAATTACACAAGCTTAATACACTCCTTAATTGAAG
AATCGCAAAACCAGCAAGAAAAGAATGAACAAGAATTATTGGAATTAGATAAATGGGCAAGTTTGTGGAA
TTGGTTTAACATAACAAATTGGCTGTGGTATATAAAATTATTCATAATGATAGTAGGAGGCTTGGTAGGT
TTAAGAATAGTTTTTGCTGTACTTTCTATAGTGAATAGAGTTAGGCAGGGATATTCACCATTATCGTTTC
AGACCCACCTCCCAACCCCGAGGGGACCCGACAGGCCCGAAGGAATAGAAGAAGAAGGTGGAGAGAGAGA
CAGAGACAGATCCATTCGATTAGTGAACGGATCTCGACGGTATCGATCACGAGACTAGCCTCGAGCGGGA
TCTGGCCTCCGCGCCGGGTTTTGGCGCCTCCCGCGGGCGCCCCCCTCCTCACGGCGAGCGCTGCCACGTC
AGACGAAGGGCGCAGCGAGCGTCCTGATCCTTCCGCCCGGACGCTCAGGACAGCGGCCCGCTGCTCATAA
GACTCGGCCTTAGAACCCCAGTATCAGCAGAAGGACATTTTAGGACGGGACTTGGGTGACTCTAGGGCAC
TGGTTTTCTTTCCAGAGAGCGGAACAGGCGAGGAAAAGTAGTCCCTTCTCGGCGATTCTGCGGAGGGATC
TCCGTGGGGCGGTGAACGCCGATGATTATATAAGGACGCGCCGGGTGTGGCACAGCTAGTTCCGTCGCAG
CCGGGATTTGGGTCGCGGTTCTTGTTTGTGGATCGCTGTGATCGTCACTTGGTGAGTAGCGGGCTGCTGG
GCTGGCCGGGGCTTTCGTGGCCGCCGGGCCGCTCGGTGGGACGGAAGCGTGTGGAGAGACCGCCAAGGGC
TGTAGTCTGGGTCCGCGAGCAAGGTTGCCCTGAACTGGGGGTTGGGGGGAGCGCAGCAAAATGGCGGCTG
TTCCCGAGTCTTGAATGGAAGACGCTTGTGAGGCGGGCTGTGAGGTCGTTGAAACAAGGTGGGGGGCATG
GTGGGCGGCAAGAACCCAAGGTCTTGAGGCCTTCGCTAATGCGGGAAAGCTCTTATTCGGGTGAGATGGG
CTGGGGCACCATCTGGGGACCCTGACGTGAAGTTTGTCACTGACTGGAGAACTCGGTTTGTCGTCTGTTG
CGGGGGCGGCAGTTATGGCGGTGCCGTTGGGCAGTGCACCCGTACCTTTGGGAGCGCGCGCCCTCGTCGT
GTCGTGACGTCACCCGTTCTGTTGGCTTATAATGCAGGGTGGGGCCACCTGCCGGTAGGTGTGCGGTAGG
CTTTTCTCCGTCGCAGGACGCAGGGTTCGGGCCTAGGGTAGGCTCTCCTGAATCGACAGGCGCCGGACCT
CTGGTGAGGGGAGGGATAAGTGAGGCGTCAGTTTCTTTGGTCGGTTTTATGTACCTATCTTCTTAAGTAG
CTGAAGCTCCGGTTTTGAACTATGCGCTCGGGGTTGGCGAGTGTGTTTTGTGAAGTTTTTTAGGCACCTT
TTGAAATGTAATCATTTGGGTCAATATGTAATTTTCAGTGTTAGACTAGTAAATTGTCCGCTAAATTCTG
GCCGTTTTTGGCTTTTTTGTTAGACGAAGCGCTAGCGCTACCGGTACCATGGCGGCGGGGGGCAGGATGG
AGGACGGTTCCTTGGATATCACCCAGAGTATTGAAGACGACCCACTTCTGGATGCCCAGCTTCTCCCACA
CCACTCATTACAAGCTCACTTTAGACCCCGATTCCATCCTCTTCCTACAGTCATCATAGTGAATCTTCTG
TGGTTTATTCATCTCGTGTTTGTTGTTTTAGCATTTTTAACAGGTGTGCTTTGTTCTTATCCTAATCCAA
ATGAGGACAAGTGCCCAGGAAATTACACAAACCCATTGAAAGTTCAGACGGTTATAATCCTTGGGAAAGT
TATTTTGTGGATTCTCCATTTACTCCTTGAATGCTACATCCAGTATCACCACAGCAAAATCAGAAACCGA
GGCTATAACTTGATCTACCGATCAACAAGGCATCTCAAGAGACTTGCGTTGATGATACAGTCCTCTGGCA
ACACAGTGCTTCTCCTCATACTGTGCATGCAGCACTCCTTCCCAGAGCCTGGCAGATTGTATCTTGACCT
CATTCTGGCCATCTTGGCACTGGAACTCATCTGTTCCCTGATATGTCTCCTCATTTACACAGTGAAAATC
CGGAGATTTAATAAAGCTAAACCAGAGCCTGATATACTTGAAGAAGAAAAAATCTATGCTTACCCCAGCA
ATATTACCTCGGAGACTGGATTCAGAACTATTTCAAGCCTAGAAGAAATTGTTGAAAAGCAAGGAGACAC
CATTGAATACCTGAAGCGACACAATGCGCTGCTGAGTAAGCGATTGTTGGCTCTCACTTCCTCAGACCTG
GGCTGTCAGCCAAGTAGAACGGGAGGTGGAGGTAGTGACTACAAAGACGATGACGACAAGGACTACAAAG
ACGATGACGACAAGTAAGAATTCTCGACCTCGAGACAAATGGCAGTATTCATCCACAATTTTAAAAGAAA
AGGGGGGATTGGGGGGTACAGTGCAGGGGAAAGAATAGTAGACATAATAGCAACAGACATACAAACTAAA
GAATTACAAAAACAAATTACAAAAATTCAAAATTTTCGGGTTTATTACAGGGACAGCAGAGATCCACTTT
GGCCGCGGCTCGAGGGGGTTGGGGTTGCGCCTTTTCCAAGGCAGCCCTGGGTTTGCGCAGGGACGCGGCT
GCTCTGGGCGTGGTTCCGGGAAACGCAGCGGCGCCGACCCTGGGTCTCGCACATTCTTCACGTCCGTTCG
CAGCGTCACCCGGATCTTCGCCGCTACCCTTGTGGGCCCCCCGGCGACGCTTCCTGCTCCGCCCCTAAGT
CGGGAAGGTTCCTTGCGGTTCGCGGCGTGCCGGACGTGACAAACGGAAGCCGCACGTCTCACTAGTACCC
TCGCAGACGGACAGCGCCAGGGAGCAATGGCAGCGCGCCGACCGCGATGGGCTGTGGCCAATAGCGGCTG
CTCAGCAGGGCGCGCCGAGAGCAGCGGCCGGGAAGGGGCGGTGCGGGAGGCGGGGTGTGGGGCGGTAGTG
TGGGCCCTGTTCCTGCCCGCGCGGTGTTCCGCATTCTGCAAGCCTCCGGAGCGCACGTCGGCAGTCGGCT
CCCTCGTTGACCGAATCACCGACCTCTCTCCCCAGGGGGATCCATGGTTCCTTTGTCTCAAGAAGAATCC
ACCCTCATTGAAAGAGCAACGGCTACAATCAACAGCATCCCCATCTCTGAAGACTACAGCGTCGCCAGCG
CAGCTCTCTCTAGCGACGGCCGCATCTTCACTGGTGTCAATGTATATCATTTTACTGGGGGACCTTGTGC
AGAACTCGTGGTGCTGGGCACTGCTGCTGCTGCGGCAGCTGGCAACCTGACTTGTATCGTCGCGATCGGA
AATGAGAACAGGGGCATCTTGAGCCCCTGCGGACGGTGCCGACAGGTGCTTCTCGATCTGCATCCTGGGA
TCAAAGCCATAGTGAAGGACAGTGATGGACAGCCGACGGCAGTTGGGATTCGTGAATTGCTGCCCTCTGG
TTATGTGTGGGAGGGCTAAGGTACCTTTAAGACCAATGACTTACAAGGCAGCTGTAGATCTTAGCCACTT
TTTAAAAGAAAAGGGGGGACTGGAAGGGCTAATTCACTCCCAACGAAGACAAGATCTGCTTTTTGCTTGT
ACTGGGTCTCTCTGGTTAGACCAGATCTGAGCCTGGGAGCTCTCTGGCTAACTAGGGAACCCACTGCTTA
AGCCTCAATAAAGCTTGCCTTGAGTGCTTCAAGTAGTGTGTGCCCGTCTGTTGTGTGACTCTGGTAACTA
GAGATCCCTCAGACCCTTTTAGTCAGTGTGGAAAATCTCTAGCAGTAGTAGTTCATGTCATCTTATTATT
CAGTATTTATAACTTGCAAAGAAATGAATATCAGAGAGTGAGAGGAACTTGTTTATTGCAGCTTATAATG
GTTACAAATAAAGCAATAGCATCACAAATTTCACAAATAAAGCATTTTTTTCACTGCATTCTAGTTGTGG
TTTGTCCAAACTCATCAATGTATCTTATCATGTCTGGCTCTAGCTATCCCGCCCCTAACTCCGCCCATCC
CGCCCCTAACTCCGCCCAGTTCCGCCCATTCTCCGCCCCATGGCTGACTAATTTTTTTTATTTATGCAGA
GGCCGAGGCCGCCTCGGCCTCTGAGCTATTCCAGAAGTAGTGAGGAGGCTTTTTTGGAGGCCTAGGGACG
TACCCAATTCGCCCTATAGTGAGTCGTATTACGCGCGCTCACTGGCCGTCGTTTTACAACGTCGTGACTG
GGAAAACCCTGGCGTTACCCAACTTAATCGCCTTGCAGCACATCCCCCTTTCGCCAGCTGGCGTAATAGC
GAAGAGGCCCGCACCGATCGCCCTTCCCAACAGTTGCGCAGCCTGAATGGCGAATGGG
[124 nt withheld, positions 5939-6062]
C
[91 nt withheld, positions 6064-6154]
A
[49 nt withheld, positions 6156-6204]
CCTTTGACGTTGGAGTCCACGTTCTTT
[37 nt withheld, positions 6232-6268]
ACCCTATCTCGGTCTATTCTTTTGATTTATAAGGGATTTTGCCGATTTCGGCCTATTGGTTAAAAAATGA
GCTGATTTAACAAAAATTTAACGCGAATTTTAACAAAATATTAACGCTTACAATTTAGGTGGCACTTTTC
GGGGAAATGTGCGCGGAACCCCTATTTGTTTATTTTTCTAAATACATTCAAATATGTATCCGCTCATGAG
ACAATAACCCTGATAAATGCTTCAATAATATTGAAAAAGGAAGAGTATGAGTATTCAACATTTCCGTGTC
GCCCTTATTCCCTTTTTTGCGGCATTTTGCCTTCCTGTTTTTGCTCACCCAGAAACGCTGGTGAAAGTAA
AAGATGCTGAAGATCAGTTGGGTGCACGAGTGGGTTACATCGAACTGGATCTCAACAGCGGTAAGATCCT
TGAGAGTTTTCGCCCCGAAGAACGTTTTCCAATGATGAGCACTTTTAAAGTTCTGCTATGTGGCGCGGTA
TTATCCCGTATTGACGCCGGGCAAGAGCAACTCGGTCGCCGCATACACTATTCTCAGAATGACTTGGTTG
AGTACTCACCAGTCACAGAAAAGCATCTTACGGATGGCATGACAGTAAGAGAATTATGCAGTGCTGCCAT
AACCATGAGTGATAACACTGCGGCCAACTTACTTCTGACAACGATCGGAGGACCGAAGGAGCTAACCGCT
TTTTTGCACAACATGGGGGATCATGTAACTCGCCTTGATCGTTGGGAACCGGAGCTGAATGAAGCCATAC
CAAACGACGAGCGTGACACCACGATGCCTGTAGCAATGGCAACAACGTTGCGCAAACTATTAACTGGCGA
ACTACTTACTCTAGCTTCCCGGCAACAATTAATAGACTGGATGGAGGCGGATAAAGTTGCAGGACCACTT
CTGCGCTCGGCCCTTCCGGCTGGCTGGTTTATTGCTGATAAATCTGGAGCCGGTGAGCGTGGGTCTCGCG
GTATCATTGCAGCACTGGGGCCAGATGGTAAGCCCTCCCGTATCGTAGTTATCTACACGACGGGGAGTCA
GGCAACTATGGATGAACGAAATAGACAGATCGCTGAGATAGGTGCCTCACTGATTAAGCATTGGTAACTG
TCAGACCAAGTTTACTCATATATACTTTAGATTGATTTAAAACTTCATTTTTAATTTAAAAGGATCTAGG
TGAAGATCCTTTTTGATAATCTCATGACCAAAATCCCTTAACGTGAGTTTTCGTTCCACTGAGCGTCAGA
CCCCGTAGAAAAGATCAAAGGATCTTCTTGAGATCCTTTTTTTCTGCGCGTAATCTGCTGCTTGCAAACA
AAAAAACCACCGCTACCAGCGGTGGTTTGTTTGCCGGATCAAGAGCTACCAACTCTTTTTCCGAAGGTAA
CTGGCTTCAGCAGAGCGCAGATACCAAATACTGTTCTTCTAGTGTAGCCGTAGTTAGGCCACCACTTCAA
GAACTCTGTAGCACCGCCTACATACCTCGCTCTGCTAATCCTGTTACCAGTGGCTGCTGCCAGTGGCGAT
AAGTCGTGTCTTACCGGGTTGGACTCAAGACGATAGTTACCGGATAAGGCGCAGCGGTCGGGCTGAACGG
GGGGTTCGTGCACACAGCCCAGCTTGGAGCGAACGACCTACACCGAACTGAGATACCTACAGCGTGAGCT
ATGAGAAAGCGCCACGCTTCCCGAAGGGAGAAAGGCGGACAGGTATCCGGTAAGCGGCAGGGTCGGAACA
GGAGAGCGCACGAGGGAGCTTCCAGGGGGAAACGCCTGGTATCTTTATAGTCCTGTCGGGTTTCGCCACC
TCTGACTTGAGCGTCGATTTTTGTGATGCTCGTCAGGGGGGCGGAGCCTATGGAAAAACGCCAGCAACGC
GGCCTTTTTACGGTTCCTGGCCTTTTGCTGGCCTTTTGCTCACATGTTCTTTCCTGCGTTATCCCCTGAT
TCTGTGGATAACCGTATTACCGCCTTTGAGTGAGCTGATACCGCTCGCCGCAGCCGAACGACCGAGCGCA
GCGAGTCAGTGAGCGAGGAAGCGGAAGAGCGCCCAATACGCAAACCGCCTCTCCCCGCGCGTTGGCCGAT
TCATTAATGCAGCTGGCACGACAGGTTTCCCGACTGGAAAGCGGGCAGTGAGCGCAACGCAATTAATGTG
AGTTAGCTCACTCATTAGGCACCCCAGGCTTTACACTTTATGCTTCCGGCTCGTATGTTGTGTGGAATTG
TGAGCGGATAACAATTTCACACAGGAAACAGCTATGACCATGATTACGCCAAGCGCGCAATTAACCCTCA
CTAAAGGGAACAAAAGCTGGAGCTGCAAGCTTAA
Features (pLannotate 1.2.2; 27 found; start..end, strand, type, name):
      1..227     +  promoter       RSV promoter: Rous sarcoma virus enhancer/promoter
    228..408     +  LTR            5' LTR (truncated): truncated 5' long terminal repeat (LTR) from HIV-1
    455..580     +  misc_feature   HIV-1 Ψ: packaging signal of human immunodeficiency virus type 1
    564..927     +  CDS            HIV-1 gag (fragment): gag protein from human immunodeficiency virus 1; gag
   1073..1306    +  misc_feature   RRE: The Rev response element (RRE) of HIV-1 allows for Rev-dependent mRNA export from the nucleus to the cytoplasm.
   1683..1783    +  CDS            Rev (fragment): human immunodeficiency virus 1 (HIV-1) Rev protein; rev; enhances nuclear export of unspliced and incompletely spliced viral mRNAs
   1824..3035    +  promoter       UbC promoter: human ubiquitin C promoter
   3059..3871    +  CDS            TMEM192: TM192_HUMAN - Experimental evidence at protein level: Swiss-Prot protein existence level 1. From Homo sapiens (Human).
   3869..3910    +  CDS            iLov (fragment): iLov is a multistate cyan fluorescent protein published in 2008, derived from Broad host range vector vector pCVD060. It requires the cofactor flavin for fluorescence.
   3979..4096    +  misc_feature   cPPT/CTS: central polypurine tract and central termination sequence of HIV-1
   4145..4655    +  promoter       hPGK promoter: human phosphoglycerate kinase 1 promoter
   4670..5059    +  CDS            BSD: blasticidin S deaminase; Aspergillus terreus BSD; confers resistance to blasticidin
   5052..5129    +  CDS            nef (fragment): NEF_HV1Z2 - Experimental evidence at protein level: Swiss-Prot protein existence level 1. Extracellular Nef protein targets CD4(+) T-lymphocytes for apoptosis by interacting with CXCR4 surface receptors. From Human immunodeficiency virus type 1 group M subtype D (isolate Z2/CDC-Z34) (HIV-1).
   5131..5364    +  LTR            3' LTR (ΔU3): self-inactivating 3' long terminal repeat (LTR) from HIV-1
   5436..5557    +  polyA_signal   SV40 poly(A) signal: SV40 polyadenylation signal
   5597..5732    +  rep_origin     SV40 ori: SV40 origin of replication
   5753..5771    -  promoter       T7 promoter: promoter for bacteriophage T7 RNA polymerase
   5779..5934    +  CDS            lacZα (fragment): LacZα fragment of β-galactosidase; lacZ fragment
   5939..6367    +  rep_origin     f1 ori (sequence partly withheld): f1 bacteriophage origin of replication; arrow indicates direction of (+) strand synthesis
   6420..6524    +  promoter       AmpR promoter: bla
   6525..7385    +  CDS            AmpR: β-lactamase; bla; confers resistance to ampicillin, carbenicillin, and related antibiotics
   7556..8144    +  rep_origin     ori: high-copy-number ColE1/pMB1/pBR322/pUC origin of replication
   8327..8419    +  CDS            lacI (fragment): lac repressor; lacI; The lac repressor binds to the lac operator to inhibit transcription in E. coli. This inhibition can be relieved by adding lactose or isopropyl-β-D-thiogalactopyranoside (IPTG).
   8432..8453    +  protein_bind   CAP binding site: CAP binding activates transcription in the presence of cAMP. E. coli catabolite activator protein
   8468..8498    +  promoter       lac promoter: promoter for the E. coli lac operon
   8506..8522    +  protein_bind   lac operator: The lac repressor binds to the lac operator to inhibit transcription in E. coli. This inhibition can be relieved by adding lactose or isopropyl-β-D-thiogalactopyranoside (IPTG). lac repressor encoded by lacI
   8567..8585    +  promoter       T3 promoter: promoter for bacteriophage T3 RNA polymerase
