[The description below was written by a language model from this plasmid's Addgene catalogue record and pLannotate feature annotations shown in this document.]
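Description:
pLJC6-2XFLAG-TMEM192 is a third-generation-style, self-inactivating HIV-1 lentiviral transfer plasmid built on the pLJC6 backbone for stable expression of FLAG-tagged human TMEM192 in mammalian cells. It is maintained in E. coli through a high-copy ColE1/pUC-type origin and ampicillin resistance (β-lactamase), and the bacterial portion also carries an f1 origin, an SV40 origin and leftover lac/T7/T3 cloning-vector elements. Viral genomic RNA is transcribed from an RSV promoter fused to a truncated 5' LTR. It includes the Ψ packaging signal with a gag fragment, the Rev response element for Rev-dependent nuclear export, a cPPT/CTS element, and a ΔU3 3' LTR that inactivates LTR promoter activity after integration, followed by an SV40 polyadenylation signal.

Between the LTRs are two independent expression units. The human ubiquitin C promoter drives the TMEM192 coding sequence, which was cloned between PacI and NotI sites. The catalogue lists a 2XFLAG tag at the C terminus of the insert. No FLAG feature is annotated, but a short segment immediately after the TMEM192 reading frame, labelled as an iLov fragment, sits where the tag would be expected and is probably a spurious match. Downstream, a human PGK promoter drives blasticidin S deaminase, allowing blasticidin selection of transduced cells. The sequenced record is 8,612 nt, somewhat shorter than the approximate backbone size in the catalogue.

TMEM192 is a lysosomal membrane protein, and the associated publication concerns mTORC1 signalling and amino acid efflux from lysosomes. The record itself states only that the construct expresses 2XFLAG-TMEM192 in mammalian cells and does not specify its experimental role.
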