Addgene plasmid #104435: pLJC6-2XFLAG-TMEM192
Purpose: Expresses 2XFLAG-TMEM192 in mammalian cells
Depositing lab: David Sabatini. Depositing organization: Whitehead Institute for Biomedical Research. Publication: mTORC1 Activator SLC38A9 Is Required to Efflux Essential Amino Acids from Lysosomes and Use Protein as a Nutrient. Wyant GA, Abu-Remaileh M, Wolfson RL, Chen WW, Freinkman E, Danai LV, Vander Heiden MG, Sabatini DM. Cell. 2017 Oct 19;171(3):642-654.e12. doi: 10.1016/j.cell.2017.09.046. PubMed 29053970.
Backbone
  Vector backbone: pLJC6
  Backbone size w/o insert (bp): 9000
  Vector type: Mammalian Expression, Lentiviral
  Selectable markers: Blasticidin
Growth in bacteria
  Bacterial resistance: Ampicillin, 100 μg/mL
  Growth temperature: 37°C
  Growth strain: NEB Stable
  Copy number: Unknown
Gene/Insert
  Gene/Insert name: TMEM-192
  Species: H. sapiens (human)
  GenBank ID: NM_001100389.1
  Entrez Gene: TMEM192
  Promoter: Ubiquitin
  Tag / fusion protein: 2XFLAG (C terminal on insert)
  Cloning method: Restriction Enzyme; 5′ cloning site PacI (unknown if destroyed); 3′ cloning site NotI (unknown if destroyed)
  Sequencing primers: 5′ TAGGGTAGGCTCTCCTG
Terms and licenses: Academic/Nonprofit Terms; Industry Terms: Not Available to Industry
How to cite: pLJC6-2XFLAG-TMEM192 was a gift from David Sabatini (Addgene plasmid # 104435 ; http://n2t.net/addgene:104435 ; RRID:Addgene_104435)
